>Addgene plasmid #118198 | lentiSAMv2 OPTN TSS-guide3 | addgene full sequence | sequence record 240423 | Addgene NGS Result
GTTTTAGAGCTAGGCCAACATGAGGATCACCCATGTCTGCAGGGCCTAGCAAGTTAAAATAAGGCTAGTC
CGTTATCAACTTGGCCAACATGAGGATCACCCATGTCTGCAGGGCCAAGTGGCACCGAGTCGGTGCTTTT
TTTGGATCCTAGGTCTTGAAAGGAGTGGGAATTGGCTCCGGTGCCCGTCAGTGGGCAGAGCGCACATCGC
CCACAGTCCCCGAGAAGTTGGGGGGAGGGGTCGGCAATTGATCCGGTGCCTAGAGAAGGTGGCGCGGGGT
AAACTGGGAAAGTGATGTCGTGTACTGGCTCCGCCTTTTTCCCGAGGGTGGGGGAGAACCGTATATAAGT
GCAGTAGTCGCCGTGAACGTTCTTTTTCGCAACGGGTTTGCCGCCAGAACACAGGCGTACGGCCACCATG
AAAAGGCCGGCGGCCACGAAAAAGGCCGGCCAGGCAAAAAAGAAAAAGGACAAGAAGTACAGCATCGGCC
TGGCCATCGGCACCAACTCTGTGGGCTGGGCCGTGATCACCGACGAGTACAAGGTGCCCAGCAAGAAATT
CAAGGTGCTGGGCAACACCGACCGGCACAGCATCAAGAAGAACCTGATCGGAGCCCTGCTGTTCGACAGC
GGCGAAACAGCCGAGGCCACCCGGCTGAAGAGAACCGCCAGAAGAAGATACACCAGACGGAAGAACCGGA
TCTGCTATCTGCAAGAGATCTTCAGCAACGAGATGGCCAAGGTGGACGACAGCTTCTTCCACAGACTGGA
AGAGTCCTTCCTGGTGGAAGAGGATAAGAAGCACGAGCGGCACCCCATCTTCGGCAACATCGTGGACGAG
GTGGCCTACCACGAGAAGTACCCCACCATCTACCACCTGAGAAAGAAACTGGTGGACAGCACCGACAAGG
CCGACCTGCGGCTGATCTATCTGGCCCTGGCCCACATGATCAAGTTCCGGGGCCACTTCCTGATCGAGGG
CGACCTGAACCCCGACAACAGCGACGTGGACAAGCTGTTCATCCAGCTGGTGCAGACCTACAACCAGCTG
TTCGAGGAAAACCCCATCAACGCCAGCGGCGTGGACGCCAAGGCCATCCTGTCTGCCAGACTGAGCAAGA
GCAGACGGCTGGAAAATCTGATCGCCCAGCTGCCCGGCGAGAAGAAGAATGGCCTGTTCGGCAACCTGAT
TGCCCTGAGCCTGGGCCTGACCCCCAACTTCAAGAGCAACTTCGACCTGGCCGAGGATGCCAAACTGCAG
CTGAGCAAGGACACCTACGACGACGACCTGGACAACCTGCTGGCCCAGATCGGCGACCAGTACGCCGACC
TGTTTCTGGCCGCCAAGAACCTGTCCGACGCCATCCTGCTGAGCGACATCCTGAGAGTGAACACCGAGAT
CACCAAGGCCCCCCTGAGCGCCTCTATGATCAAGAGATACGACGAGCACCACCAGGACCTGACCCTGCTG
AAAGCTCTCGTGCGGCAGCAGCTGCCTGAGAAGTACAAAGAGATTTTCTTCGACCAGAGCAAGAACGGCT
ACGCCGGCTACATTGACGGCGGAGCCAGCCAGGAAGAGTTCTACAAGTTCATCAAGCCCATCCTGGAAAA
GATGGACGGCACCGAGGAACTGCTCGTGAAGCTGAACAGAGAGGACCTGCTGCGGAAGCAGCGGACCTTC
GACAACGGCAGCATCCCCCACCAGATCCACCTGGGAGAGCTGCACGCCATTCTGCGGCGGCAGGAAGATT
TTTACCCATTCCTGAAGGACAACCGGGAAAAGATCGAGAAGATCCTGACCTTCCGCATCCCCTACTACGT
GGGCCCTCTGGCCAGGGGAAACAGCAGATTCGCCTGGATGACCAGAAAGAGCGAGGAAACCATCACCCCC
TGGAACTTCGAGGAAGTGGTGGACAAGGGCGCTTCCGCCCAGAGCTTCATCGAGCGGATGACCAACTTCG
ATAAGAACCTGCCCAACGAGAAGGTGCTGCCCAAGCACAGCCTGCTGTACGAGTACTTCACCGTGTATAA
CGAGCTGACCAAAGTGAAATACGTGACCGAGGGAATGAGAAAGCCCGCCTTCCTGAGCGGCGAGCAGAAA
AAGGCCATCGTGGACCTGCTGTTCAAGACCAACCGGAAAGTGACCGTGAAGCAGCTGAAAGAGGACTACT
TCAAGAAAATCGAGTGCTTCGACTCCGTGGAAATCTCCGGCGTGGAAGATCGGTTCAACGCCTCCCTGGG
CACATACCACGATCTGCTGAAAATTATCAAGGACAAGGACTTCCTGGACAATGAGGAAAACGAGGACATT
CTGGAAGATATCGTGCTGACCCTGACACTGTTTGAGGACAGAGAGATGATCGAGGAACGGCTGAAAACCT
ATGCCCACCTGTTCGACGACAAAGTGATGAAGCAGCTGAAGCGGCGGAGATACACCGGCTGGGGCAGGCT
GAGCCGGAAGCTGATCAACGGCATCCGGGACAAGCAGTCCGGCAAGACAATCCTGGATTTCCTGAAGTCC
GACGGCTTCGCCAACAGAAACTTCATGCAGCTGATCCACGACGACAGCCTGACCTTTAAAGAGGACATCC
AGAAAGCCCAGGTGTCCGGCCAGGGCGATAGCCTGCACGAGCACATTGCCAATCTGGCCGGCAGCCCCGC
CATTAAGAAGGGCATCCTGCAGACAGTGAAGGTGGTGGACGAGCTCGTGAAAGTGATGGGCCGGCACAAG
CCCGAGAACATCGTGATCGAAATGGCCAGAGAGAACCAGACCACCCAGAAGGGACAGAAGAACAGCCGCG
AGAGAATGAAGCGGATCGAAGAGGGCATCAAAGAGCTGGGCAGCCAGATCCTGAAAGAACACCCCGTGGA
AAACACCCAGCTGCAGAACGAGAAGCTGTACCTGTACTACCTGCAGAATGGGCGGGATATGTACGTGGAC
CAGGAACTGGACATCAACCGGCTGTCCGACTACGATGTGGACCACATCGTGCCTCAGAGCTTTCTGAAGG
ACGACTCCATCGACAACAAGGTGCTGACCAGAAGCGACAAGGCCCGGGGCAAGAGCGACAACGTGCCCTC
CGAAGAGGTCGTGAAGAAGATGAAGAACTACTGGCGGCAGCTGCTGAACGCCAAGCTGATTACCCAGAGA
AAGTTCGACAATCTGACCAAGGCCGAGAGAGGCGGCCTGAGCGAACTGGATAAGGCCGGCTTCATCAAGA
GACAGCTGGTGGAAACCCGGCAGATCACAAAGCACGTGGCACAGATCCTGGACTCCCGGATGAACACTAA
GTACGACGAGAATGACAAGCTGATCCGGGAAGTGAAAGTGATCACCCTGAAGTCCAAGCTGGTGTCCGAT
TTCCGGAAGGATTTCCAGTTTTACAAAGTGCGCGAGATCAACAACTACCACCACGCCCACGACGCCTACC
TGAACGCCGTCGTGGGAACCGCCCTGATCAAAAAGTACCCTAAGCTGGAAAGCGAGTTCGTGTACGGCGA
CTACAAGGTGTACGACGTGCGGAAGATGATCGCCAAGAGCGAGCAGGAAATCGGCAAGGCTACCGCCAAG
TACTTCTTCTACAGCAACATCATGAACTTTTTCAAGACCGAGATTACCCTGGCCAACGGCGAGATCCGGA
AGCGGCCTCTGATCGAGACAAACGGCGAAACCGGGGAGATCGTGTGGGATAAGGGCCGGGATTTTGCCAC
CGTGCGGAAAGTGCTGAGCATGCCCCAAGTGAATATCGTGAAAAAGACCGAGGTGCAGACAGGCGGCTTC
AGCAAAGAGTCTATCCTGCCCAAGAGGAACAGCGATAAGCTGATCGCCAGAAAGAAGGACTGGGACCCTA
AGAAGTACGGCGGCTTCGACAGCCCCACCGTGGCCTATTCTGTGCTGGTGGTGGCCAAAGTGGAAAAGGG
CAAGTCCAAGAAACTGAAGAGTGTGAAAGAGCTGCTGGGGATCACCATCATGGAAAGAAGCAGCTTCGAG
AAGAATCCCATCGACTTTCTGGAAGCCAAGGGCTACAAAGAAGTGAAAAAGGACCTGATCATCAAGCTGC
CTAAGTACTCCCTGTTCGAGCTGGAAAACGGCCGGAAGAGAATGCTGGCCTCTGCCGGCGAACTGCAGAA
GGGAAACGAACTGGCCCTGCCCTCCAAATATGTGAACTTCCTGTACCTGGCCAGCCACTATGAGAAGCTG
AAGGGCTCCCCCGAGGATAATGAGCAGAAACAGCTGTTTGTGGAACAGCACAAGCACTACCTGGACGAGA
TCATCGAGCAGATCAGCGAGTTCTCCAAGAGAGTGATCCTGGCCGACGCTAATCTGGACAAAGTGCTGTC
CGCCTACAACAAGCACCGGGATAAGCCCATCAGAGAGCAGGCCGAGAATATCATCCACCTGTTTACCCTG
ACCAATCTGGGAGCCCCTGCCGCCTTCAAGTACTTTGACACCACCATCGACCGGAAGAGGTACACCAGCA
CCAAAGAGGTGCTGGACGCCACCCTGATCCACCAGAGCATCACCGGCCTGTACGAGACACGGATCGACCT
GTCTCAGCTGGGAGGCGACAGCGCTGGAGGAGGTGGAAGCGGAGGAGGAGGAAGCGGAGGAGGAGGTAGC
GGACCTAAGAAAAAGAGGAAGGTGGCGGCCGCTGGATCCGGACGGGCTGACGCATTGGACGATTTTGATC
TGGATATGCTGGGAAGTGACGCCCTCGATGATTTTGACCTTGACATGCTTGGTTCGGATGCCCTTGATGA
CTTTGACCTCGACATGCTCGGCAGTGACGCCCTTGATGATTTCGACCTGGACATGCTGATTAACTGTACA
GGCAGTGGAGAGGGCAGAGGAAGTCTGCTAACATGCGGTGACGTCGAGGAGAATCCTGGCCCAATGGCCA
AGCCTTTGTCTCAAGAAGAATCCACCCTCATTGAAAGAGCAACGGCTACAATCAACAGCATCCCCATCTC
TGAAGACTACAGCGTCGCCAGCGCAGCTCTCTCTAGCGACGGCCGCATCTTCACTGGTGTCAATGTATAT
CATTTTACTGGGGGACCTTGTGCAGAACTCGTGGTGCTGGGCACTGCTGCTGCTGCGGCAGCTGGCAACC
TGACTTGTATCGTCGCGATCGGAAATGAGAACAGGGGCATCTTGAGCCCCTGCGGACGGTGCCGACAGGT
GCTTCTCGATCTGCATCCTGGGATCAAAGCCATAGTGAAGGACAGTGATGGACAGCCGACGGCAGTTGGG
ATTCGTGAATTGCTGCCCTCTGGTTATGTGTGGGAGGGCTAAGAATTCGATATCAAGCTTATCGGTAATC
AACCTCTGGATTACAAAATTTGTGAAAGATTGACTGGTATTCTTAACTATGTTGCTCCTTTTACGCTATG
TGGATACGCTGCTTTAATGCCTTTGTATCATGCTATTGCTTCCCGTATGGCTTTCATTTTCTCCTCCTTG
TATAAATCCTGGTTGCTGTCTCTTTATGAGGAGTTGTGGCCCGTTGTCAGGCAACGTGGCGTGGTGTGCA
CTGTGTTTGCTGACGCAACCCCCACTGGTTGGGGCATTGCCACCACCTGTCAGCTCCTTTCCGGGACTTT
CGCTTTCCCCCTCCCTATTGCCACGGCGGAACTCATCGCCGCCTGCCTTGCCCGCTGCTGGACAGGGGCT
CGGCTGTTGGGCACTGACAATTCCGTGGTGTTGTCGGGGAAATCATCGTCCTTTCCTTGGCTGCTCGCCT
GTGTTGCCACCTGGATTCTGCGCGGGACGTCCTTCTGCTACGTCCCTTCGGCCCTCAATCCAGCGGACCT
TCCTTCCCGCGGCCTGCTGCCGGCTCTGCGGCCTCTTCCGCGTCTTCGCCTTCGCCCTCAGACGAGTCGG
ATCTCCCTTTGGGCCGCCTCCCCGCATCGATACCGTCGACCTCGAGACCTAGAAAAACATGGAGCAATCA
CAAGTAGCAATACAGCAGCTACCAATGCTGATTGTGCCTGGCTAGAAGCACAAGAGGAGGAGGAGGTGGG
TTTTCCAGTCACACCTCAGGTACCTTTAAGACCAATGACTTACAAGGCAGCTGTAGATCTTAGCCACTTT
TTAAAAGAAAAGGGGGGACTGGAAGGGCTAATTCACTCCCAACGAAGACAAGATATCCTTGATCTGTGGA
TCTACCACACACAAGGCTACTTCCCTGATTGGCAGAACTACACACCAGGGCCAGGGATCAGATATCCACT
GACCTTTGGATGGTGCTACAAGCTAGTACCAGTTGAGCAAGAGAAGGTAGAAGAAGCCAATGAAGGAGAG
AACACCCGCTTGTTACACCCTGTGAGCCTGCATGGGATGGATGACCCGGAGAGAGAAGTATTAGAGTGGA
GGTTTGACAGCCGCCTAGCATTTCATCACATGGCCCGAGAGCTGCATCCGGACTGTACTGGGTCTCTCTG
GTTAGACCAGATCTGAGCCTGGGAGCTCTCTGGCTAACTAGGGAACCCACTGCTTAAGCCTCAATAAAGC
TTGCCTTGAGTGCTTCAAGTAGTGTGTGCCCGTCTGTTGTGTGACTCTGGTAACTAGAGATCCCTCAGAC
CCTTTTAGTCAGTGTGGAAAATCTCTAGCAGGGCCCGTTTAAACCCGCTGATCAGCCTCGACTGTGCCTT
CTAGTTGCCAGCCATCTGTTGTTTGCCCCTCCCCCGTGCCTTCCTTGACCCTGGAAGGTGCCACTCCCAC
TGTCCTTTCCTAATAAAATGAGGAAATTGCATCGCATTGTCTGAGTAGGTGTCATTCTATTCTGGGGGGT
GGGGTGGGGCAGGACAGCAAGGGGGAGGATTGGGAAGACAATAGCAGGCATGCTGGGGATGCGGTGGGCT
CTATGGCTTCTGAGGCGGAAAGAACCAGCTGGGGCTCTAGGGGGTATCCCC
[124 nt withheld, positions 6912-7035]
C
[91 nt withheld, positions 7037-7127]
A
[49 nt withheld, positions 7129-7177]
CCTTTGACGTTGGAGTCCACGTTCTTT
[37 nt withheld, positions 7205-7241]
ACCCTATCTCGGTCTATTCTTTTGATTTATAAGGGATTTTGCCGATTTCGGCCTATTGGTTAAAAAATGA
GCTGATTTAACAAAAATTTAACGCGAATTAATTCTGTGGAATGTGTGTCAGTTAGGGTGTGGAAAGTCCC
CAGGCTCCCCAGCAGGCAGAAGTATGCAAAGCATGCATCTCAATTAGTCAGCAACCAGGTGTGGAAAGTC
CCCAGGCTCCCCAGCAGGCAGAAGTATGCAAAGCATGCATCTCAATTAGTCAGCAACCATAGTCCCGCCC
CTAACTCCGCCCATCCCGCCCCTAACTCCGCCCAGTTCCGCCCATTCTCCGCCCCATGGCTGACTAATTT
TTTTTATTTATGCAGAGGCCGAGGCCGCCTCTGCCTCTGAGCTATTCCAGAAGTAGTGAGGAGGCTTTTT
TGGAGGCCTAGGCTTTTGCAAAAAGCTCCCGGGAGCTTGTATATCCATTTTCGGATCTGATCAGCACGTG
TTGACAATTAATCATCGGCATAGTATATCGGCATAGTATAATACGACAAGGTGAGGAACTAAACCATGGC
CAAGTTGACCAGTGCCGTTCCGGTGCTCACCGCGCGCGACGTCGCCGGAGCGGTCGAGTTCTGGACCGAC
CGGCTCGGGTTCTCCCGGGACTTCGTGGAGGACGACTTCGCCGGTGTGGTCCGGGACGACGTGACCCTGT
TCATCAGCGCGGTCCAGGACCAGGTGGTGCCGGACAACACCCTGGCCTGGGTGTGGGTGCGCGGCCTGGA
CGAGCTGTACGCCGAGTGGTCGGAGGTCGTGTCCACGAACTTCCGGGACGCCTCCGGGCCGGCCATGACC
GAGATCGGCGAGCAGCCGTGGGGGCGGGAGTTCGCCCTGCGCGACCCGGCCGGCAACTGCGTGCACTTCG
TGGCCGAGGAGCAGGACTGACACGTGCTACGAGATTTCGATTCCACCGCCGCCTTCTATGAAAGGTTGGG
CTTCGGAATCGTTTTCCGGGACGCCGGCTGGATGATCCTCCAGCGCGGGGATCTCATGCTGGAGTTCTTC
GCCCACCCCAACTTGTTTATTGCAGCTTATAATGGTTACAAATAAAGCAATAGCATCACAAATTTCACAA
ATAAAGCATTTTTTTCACTGCATTCTAGTTGTGGTTTGTCCAAACTCATCAATGTATCTTATCATGTCTG
TATACCGTCGACCTCTAGCTAGAGCTTGGCGTAATCATGGTCATAGCTGTTTCCTGTGTGAAATTGTTAT
CCGCTCACAATTCCACACAACATACGAGCCGGAAGCATAAAGTGTAAAGCCTGGGGTGCCTAATGAGTGA
GCTAACTCACATTAATTGCGTTGCGCTCACTGCCCGCTTTCCAGTCGGGAAACCTGTCGTGCCAGCTGCA
TTAATGAATCGGCCAACGCGCGGGGAGAGGCGGTTTGCGTATTGGGCGCTCTTCCGCTTCCTCGCTCACT
GACTCGCTGCGCTCGGTCGTTCGGCTGCGGCGAGCGGTATCAGCTCACTCAAAGGCGGTAATACGGTTAT
CCACAGAATCAGGGGATAACGCAGGAAAGAACATGTGAGCAAAAGGCCAGCAAAAGGCCAGGAACCGTAA
AAAGGCCGCGTTGCTGGCGTTTTTCCATAGGCTCCGCCCCCCTGACGAGCATCACAAAAATCGACGCTCA
AGTCAGAGGTGGCGAAACCCGACAGGACTATAAAGATACCAGGCGTTTCCCCCTGGAAGCTCCCTCGTGC
GCTCTCCTGTTCCGACCCTGCCGCTTACCGGATACCTGTCCGCCTTTCTCCCTTCGGGAAGCGTGGCGCT
TTCTCATAGCTCACGCTGTAGGTATCTCAGTTCGGTGTAGGTCGTTCGCTCCAAGCTGGGCTGTGTGCAC
GAACCCCCCGTTCAGCCCGACCGCTGCGCCTTATCCGGTAACTATCGTCTTGAGTCCAACCCGGTAAGAC
ACGACTTATCGCCACTGGCAGCAGCCACTGGTAACAGGATTAGCAGAGCGAGGTATGTAGGCGGTGCTAC
AGAGTTCTTGAAGTGGTGGCCTAACTACGGCTACACTAGAAGAACAGTATTTGGTATCTGCGCTCTGCTG
AAGCCAGTTACCTTCGGAAAAAGAGTTGGTAGCTCTTGATCCGGCAAACAAACCACCGCTGGTAGCGGTG
GTTTTTTTGTTTGCAAGCAGCAGATTACGCGCAGAAAAAAAGGATCTCAAGAAGATCCTTTGATCTTTTC
TACGGGGTCTGACGCTCAGTGGAACGAAAACTCACGTTAAGGGATTTTGGTCATGAGATTATCAAAAAGG
ATCTTCACCTAGATCCTTTTAAATTAAAAATGAAGTTTTAAATCAATCTAAAGTATATATGAGTAAACTT
GGTCTGACAGTTACCAATGCTTAATCAGTGAGGCACCTATCTCAGCGATCTGTCTATTTCGTTCATCCAT
AGTTGCCTGACTCCCCGTCGTGTAGATAACTACGATACGGGAGGGCTTACCATCTGGCCCCAGTGCTGCA
ATGATACCGCGAGACCCACGCTCACCGGCTCCAGATTTATCAGCAATAAACCAGCCAGCCGGAAGGGCCG
AGCGCAGAAGTGGTCCTGCAACTTTATCCGCCTCCATCCAGTCTATTAATTGTTGCCGGGAAGCTAGAGT
AAGTAGTTCGCCAGTTAATAGTTTGCGCAACGTTGTTGCCATTGCTACAGGCATCGTGGTGTCACGCTCG
TCGTTTGGTATGGCTTCATTCAGCTCCGGTTCCCAACGATCAAGGCGAGTTACATGATCCCCCATGTTGT
GCAAAAAAGCGGTTAGCTCCTTCGGTCCTCCGATCGTTGTCAGAAGTAAGTTGGCCGCAGTGTTATCACT
CATGGTTATGGCAGCACTGCATAATTCTCTTACTGTCATGCCATCCGTAAGATGCTTTTCTGTGACTGGT
GAGTACTCAACCAAGTCATTCTGAGAATAGTGTATGCGGCGACCGAGTTGCTCTTGCCCGGCGTCAATAC
GGGATAATACCGCGCCACATAGCAGAACTTTAAAAGTGCTCATCATTGGAAAACGTTCTTCGGGGCGAAA
ACTCTCAAGGATCTTACCGCTGTTGAGATCCAGTTCGATGTAACCCACTCGTGCACCCAACTGATCTTCA
GCATCTTTTACTTTCACCAGCGTTTCTGGGTGAGCAAAAACAGGAAGGCAAAATGCCGCAAAAAAGGGAA
TAAGGGCGACACGGAAATGTTGAATACTCATACTCTTCCTTTTTCAATATTATTGAAGCATTTATCAGGG
TTATTGTCTCATGAGCGGATACATATTTGAATGTATTTAGAAAAATAAACAAATAGGGGTTCCGCGCACA
TTTCCCCGAAAAGTGCCACCTGACGTCGACGGATCGGGAGATCTCCCGATCCCCTATGGTGCACTCTCAG
TACAATCTGCTCTGATGCCGCATAGTTAAGCCAGTATCTGCTCCCTGCTTGTGTGTTGGAGGTCGCTGAG
TAGTGCGCGAGCAAAATTTAAGCTACAACAAGGCAAGGCTTGACCGACAATTGCATGAAGAATCTGCTTA
GGGTTAGGCGTTTTGCGCTGCTTCGCGATGTACGGGCCAGATATACGCGTTGACATTGATTATTGACTAG
TTATTAATAGTAATCAATTACGGGGTCATTAGTTCATAGCCCATATATGGAGTTCCGCGTTACATAACTT
ACGGTAAATGGCCCGCCTGGCTGACCGCCCAACGACCCCCGCCCATTGACGTCAATAATGACGTATGTTC
CCATAGTAACGCCAATAGGGACTTTCCATTGACGTCAATGGGTGGAGTATTTACGGTAAACTGCCCACTT
GGCAGTACATCAAGTGTATCATATGCCAAGTACGCCCCCTATTGACGTCAATGACGGTAAATGGCCCGCC
TGGCATTATGCCCAGTACATGACCTTATGGGACTTTCCTACTTGGCAGTACATCTACGTATTAGTCATCG
CTATTACCATGGTGATGCGGTTTTGGCAGTACATCAATGGGCGTGGATAGCGGTTTGACTCACGGGGATT
TCCAAGTCTCCACCCCATTGACGTCAATGGGAGTTTGTTTTGGCACCAAAATCAACGGGACTTTCCAAAA
TGTCGTAACAACTCCGCCCCATTGACGCAAATGGGCGGTAGGCGTGTACGGTGGGAGGTCTATATAAGCA
GCGCGTTTTGCCTGTACTGGGTCTCTCTGGTTAGACCAGATCTGAGCCTGGGAGCTCTCTGGCTAACTAG
GGAACCCACTGCTTAAGCCTCAATAAAGCTTGCCTTGAGTGCTTCAAGTAGTGTGTGCCCGTCTGTTGTG
TGACTCTGGTAACTAGAGATCCCTCAGACCCTTTTAGTCAGTGTGGAAAATCTCTAGCAGTGGCGCCCGA
ACAGGGACTTGAAAGCGAAAGGGAAACCAGAGGAGCTCTCTCGACGCAGGACTCGGCTTGCTGAAGCGCG
CACGGCAAGAGGCGAGGGGCGGCGACTGGTGAGTACGCCAAAAATTTTGACTAGCGGAGGCTAGAAGGAG
AGAGATGGGTGCGAGAGCGTCAGTATTAAGCGGGGGAGAATTAGATCGCGATGGGAAAAAATTCGGTTAA
GGCCAGGGGGAAAGAAAAAATATAAATTAAAACATATAGTATGGGCAAGCAGGGAGCTAGAACGATTCGC
AGTTAATCCTGGCCTGTTAGAAACATCAGAAGGCTGTAGACAAATACTGGGACAGCTACAACCATCCCTT
CAGACAGGATCAGAAGAACTTAGATCATTATATAATACAGTAGCAACCCTCTATTGTGTGCATCAAAGGA
TAGAGATAAAAGACACCAAGGAAGCTTTAGACAAGATAGAGGAAGAGCAAAACAAAAGTAAGACCACCGC
ACAGCAAGCGGCCGCTGATCTTCAGACCTGGAGGAGGAGATATGAGGGACAATTGGAGAAGTGAATTATA
TAAATATAAAGTAGTAAAAATTGAACCATTAGGAGTAGCACCCACCAAGGCAAAGAGAAGAGTGGTGCAG
AGAGAAAAAAGAGCAGTGGGAATAGGAGCTTTGTTCCTTGGGTTCTTGGGAGCAGCAGGAAGCACTATGG
GCGCAGCGTCAATGACGCTGACGGTACAGGCCAGACAATTATTGTCTGGTATAGTGCAGCAGCAGAACAA
TTTGCTGAGGGCTATTGAGGCGCAACAGCATCTGTTGCAACTCACAGTCTGGGGCATCAAGCAGCTCCAG
GCAAGAATCCTGGCTGTGGAAAGATACCTAAAGGATCAACAGCTCCTGGGGATTTGGGGTTGCTCTGGAA
AACTCATTTGCACCACTGCTGTGCCTTGGAATGCTAGTTGGAGTAATAAATCTCTGGAACAGATTTGGAA
TCACACGACCTGGATGGAGTGGGACAGAGAAATTAACAATTACACAAGCTTAATACACTCCTTAATTGAA
GAATCGCAAAACCAGCAAGAAAAGAATGAACAAGAATTATTGGAATTAGATAAATGGGCAAGTTTGTGGA
ATTGGTTTAACATAACAAATTGGCTGTGGTATATAAAATTATTCATAATGATAGTAGGAGGCTTGGTAGG
TTTAAGAATAGTTTTTGCTGTACTTTCTATAGTGAATAGAGTTAGGCAGGGATATTCACCATTATCGTTT
CAGACCCACCTCCCAACCCCGAGGGGACCCGACAGGCCCGAAGGAATAGAAGAAGAAGGTGGAGAGAGAG
ACAGAGACAGATCCATTCGATTAGTGAACGGATCGGCACTGCGTGCGCCAATTCTGCAGACAAATGGCAG
TATTCATCCACAATTTTAAAAGAAAAGGGGGGATTGGGGGGTACAGTGCAGGGGAAAGAATAGTAGACAT
AATAGCAACAGACATACAAACTAAAGAATTACAAAAACAAATTACAAAAATTCAAAATTTTCGGGTTTAT
TACAGGGACAGCAGAGATCCAGTTTGGTTAATTAGCTAGCGAGGGCCTATTTCCCATGATTCCTTCATAT
TTGCATATACGATACAAGGCTGTTAGAGAGATAATTGGAATTAATTTGACTGTAAACACAAAGATATTAG
TACAAAATACGTGACGTAGAAAGTAATAATTTCTTGGGTAGTTTGCAGTTTTAAAATTATGTTTTAAAAT
GGACTATCATATGCTTACCGTAACTTGAAAGTATTTCGATTTCTTGGCTTTATATATCTTGTGGAAAGGA
CGAAACACCGGATGGGCGGGGTATGGGAT
Features (pLannotate 1.2.2; 38 found; start..end, strand, type, name):
     18..36      +  misc_RNA       MS2 stem loop: stem loop that binds the bacteriophage MS2 coat protein
     47..83      +  misc_RNA       gRNA scaffold (fragment): guide RNA scaffold for the Streptococcus pyogenes CRISPR/Cas9 system
     88..106     +  misc_RNA       MS2 stem loop: stem loop that binds the bacteriophage MS2 coat protein
    117..136     +  misc_RNA       gRNA scaffold (fragment): guide RNA scaffold for the Streptococcus pyogenes CRISPR/Cas9 system
    149..167     +  CDS            small t antigen (fragment): SV40 (simian virus 40) small t antigen
    193..404     +  promoter       EF-1α core promoter: core promoter for human elongation factor EF-1α
    421..468     +  CDS            nucleoplasmin NLS: bipartite nuclear localization signal from nucleoplasmin
    468..4569    +  CDS            dCas9 (fragment): catalytically dead mutant of the Cas9 endonuclease from the Streptococcus pyogenes Type II CRISPR/Cas system RNA-guided DNA-binding protein that lacks endonuclease activity due to the D10A mutation in the RuvC catalytic domain and the N863A mutation in the HNH catalytic domain
   4894..5292    +  CDS            BSD: blasticidin S deaminase; Aspergillus terreus BSD; confers resistance to blasticidin
   5293..5314    +  misc_feature   MCS (fragment): pBluescript multiple cloning site
   5317..5905    +  misc_feature   WPRE: woodchuck hepatitis virus posttranscriptional regulatory element
   5842..6423    +  CDS            nef (fragment): NEF_HV1H2 - Experimental evidence at protein level: Swiss-Prot protein existence level 1. Extracellular Nef protein targets CD4(+) T-lymphocytes for apoptosis by interacting with CXCR4 surface receptors. From Human immunodeficiency virus type 1 group M subtype B (isolate HXB2) (HIV-1).
   6430..6610    +  LTR            5' LTR (truncated): truncated 5' long terminal repeat (LTR) from HIV-1
   6642..6866    +  polyA_signal   bGH poly(A) signal: bovine growth hormone polyadenylation signal
   6870..6891    +  promoter       SV40 promoter (fragment): SV40 enhancer and early promoter
   6912..7340    +  rep_origin     f1 ori (sequence partly withheld): f1 bacteriophage origin of replication; arrow indicates direction of (+) strand synthesis
   7354..7683    +  promoter       SV40 promoter: SV40 enhancer and early promoter
   7731..7778    +  promoter       EM7 promoter: synthetic bacterial promoter&nbsp
   7797..8171    +  CDS            BleoR: antibiotic-binding protein; Sh ble from Streptoalloteichus hindustanus; confers resistance to bleomycin, phleomycin, and Zeocin™
   8181..8306    +  CDS            ble (fragment): BLE_KLEPN - Experimental evidence at protein level: Swiss-Prot protein existence level 1. Binding protein with a strong affinity to the bleomycin family of antibiotics. Binds to CL990; an antimitotic-antibiotic compound. From Klebsiella pneumoniae.
   8301..8422    +  polyA_signal   SV40 poly(A) signal: SV40 polyadenylation signal
   8493..8515    -  protein_bind   lac operator (fragment): The lac repressor binds to the lac operator to inhibit transcription in E. coli. This inhibition can be relieved by adding lactose or isopropyl-β-D-thiogalactopyranoside (IPTG). lac repressor encoded by lacI
   8519..8549    -  promoter       lac promoter: promoter for the E. coli lac operon
   8564..8585    -  protein_bind   CAP binding site: CAP binding activates transcription in the presence of cAMP. E. coli catabolite activator protein
   8598..8690    -  CDS            lacI (fragment): lac repressor; lacI; The lac repressor binds to the lac operator to inhibit transcription in E. coli. This inhibition can be relieved by adding lactose or isopropyl-β-D-thiogalactopyranoside (IPTG).
   8873..9461    -  rep_origin     ori: high-copy-number ColE1/pMB1/pBR322/pUC origin of replication
   9632..10492   -  CDS            AmpR: β-lactamase; bla; confers resistance to ampicillin, carbenicillin, and related antibiotics
  10493..10597   -  promoter       AmpR promoter: bla
  10656..10708   -  misc_feature   bom (fragment): basis of mobility region from pBR322
  10863..11242   +  enhancer       CMV enhancer: human cytomegalovirus immediate early enhancer
  11243..11442   +  promoter       CMV promoter: human cytomegalovirus (CMV) immediate early promoter
  11460..11640   +  LTR            5' LTR (truncated): truncated 5' long terminal repeat (LTR) from HIV-1
  11687..11812   +  misc_feature   HIV-1 Ψ: packaging signal of human immunodeficiency virus type 1
  11796..12159   +  CDS            HIV-1 gag (fragment): gag protein from human immunodeficiency virus 1; gag
  12305..12538   +  misc_feature   RRE: The Rev response element (RRE) of HIV-1 allows for Rev-dependent mRNA export from the nucleus to the cytoplasm.
  12915..13015   +  CDS            Rev (fragment): human immunodeficiency virus 1 (HIV-1) Rev protein; rev; enhances nuclear export of unspliced and incompletely spliced viral mRNAs
  13065..13182   +  misc_feature   cPPT/CTS: central polypurine tract and central termination sequence of HIV-1
  13232..13472   +  promoter       U6 promoter: RNA polymerase III promoter for human U6 snRNA
