[The description below was written by a language model from this plasmid's Addgene catalogue record and pLannotate feature annotations shown in this document.]
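Description:
lentiSAMv2 OPTN TSS-guide3 is a 13.5 kb lentiviral CRISPR activation (CRISPRa) plasmid built on the lentiSAMv2 backbone and carrying a guide RNA directed at the transcription start site region of the human OPTN gene. It is propagated in E. coli at high copy from a ColE1/pUC-type origin under ampicillin selection, and the record lists the recombination-deficient Stbl3 strain, a common choice for repeat-containing lentiviral vectors. The backbone also contains an f1 origin and an SV40/EM7-driven bleomycin/Zeocin resistance cassette lying outside the viral transfer region.

The transfer cassette begins with a CMV enhancer/promoter fused to a truncated HIV-1 5' LTR, followed by the Ψ packaging signal, RRE and cPPT/CTS. It ends with a WPRE and a second truncated LTR, with a bGH polyadenylation signal downstream. Within it, a human U6 promoter drives the OPTN-targeting guide in a modified S. pyogenes scaffold bearing two MS2 stem loops. These loops can bind MS2 coat protein fusions and so recruit additional activator modules supplied separately, as in the synergistic activation mediator design. An EF-1α core promoter then expresses nuclear-localised, catalytically dead Cas9 (D10A/N863A). According to the catalogue entry this is fused to the VP64 activation domain and linked through a 2A peptide to blasticidin S deaminase. VP64 and the 2A are not individually annotated in the feature table, but an unannotated gap between dCas9 and BSD is consistent with them.

The stated purpose is CRISPR-mediated transcriptional activation of OPTN in human cells, with transduced cells selected using blasticidin.
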