Addgene plasmid #118198: lentiSAMv2 OPTN TSS-guide3
Purpose: CRISPR-mediated activation of OPTN. Catalytically inactive Cas9 from S. pyogenes and VP64 with 2A-BlastR.
Depositing lab: Jorge Ferrer. Depositing organization: Imperial College London. Publication: Human pancreatic islet three-dimensional chromatin architecture provides insights into the genetics of type 2 diabetes. Miguel-Escalada I, Bonas-Guarch S, Cebola I, Ponsa-Cobas J, Mendieta-Esteban J, Atla G, Javierre BM, Rolando DMY, Farabella I, Morgan CC, Garcia-Hurtado J, Beucher A, Moran I, Pasquali L, Ramos-Rodriguez M, Appel EVR, Linneberg A, Gjesing AP, Witte DR, Pedersen O, Grarup N, Ravassard P, Torrents D, Mercader JM, Piemonti L, Berney T, de Koning EJP, Kerr-Conte J, Pattou F, Fedko IO, Groop L, Prokopenko I, Hansen T, Marti-Renom MA, Fraser P, Ferrer J. Nat Genet. 2019 Jun 28. pii: 10.1038/s41588-019-0457-0. doi: 10.1038/s41588-019-0457-0. PubMed 31253982.
Backbone
  Vector backbone: lentiSAMv2
  Backbone manufacturer: Feng Zhang (Addgene #75112)
  Vector type: Mammalian Expression, Lentiviral, CRISPR
  Selectable markers: Blasticidin
Growth in bacteria
  Bacterial resistance: Ampicillin, 100 μg/mL
  Growth temperature: 37°C
  Growth strain: Stbl3
  Copy number: High Copy
Gene/Insert
  Gene/Insert name: dCas9-VP64-2A-BlastR
  gRNA/shRNA sequence: GATGGGCGGGGTATGGGAT
  Species: H. sapiens (human)
  Promoter: EF1a core and U6
  Cloning method: Restriction Enzyme; 5′ cloning site Unknown (destroyed during cloning); 3′ cloning site Unknown (destroyed during cloning)
  Sequencing primers: 5′ GATCCGCCACCATGGATGC
Terms and licenses: Academic/Nonprofit Terms; Industry Terms: Not Available to Industry
Depositor comments: Please visit https://www.biorxiv.org/content/early/2018/08/27/400291 for bioRxiv preprint.
How to cite: lentiSAMv2 OPTN TSS-guide3 was a gift from Jorge Ferrer (Addgene plasmid # 118198 ; http://n2t.net/addgene:118198 ; RRID:Addgene_118198)
