>Addgene plasmid #118198 | lentiSAMv2 OPTN TSS-guide3 | depositor partial sequence | sequence record 223299 | Guide RNA, MS2 stem loops, EF1a core promoter, NLS
NNNNNNNNNNNNNTNNNAGTTTTAATTATGTTTTAAATGGACTATCATATGCTTACCGTAACTTGAAAGT
ATTTCGATTTCTTGGCTTTATATATCTTGTGGAAAGGACGAAACACCGGATGGGCGGGGTATGGGATGTT
TTAGAGCTAGGCCAACATGAGGATCACCCATGTCTGCAGGGCCTAGCAAGTTAAAATAAGGCTAGTCCGT
TATCAACTTGGCCAACATGAGGATCACCCATGTCTGCAGGGCCAAGTGGCACCGAGTCGGTGCTTTTTTT
GGATCCTAGGTCTTGAAAGGAGTGGGAATTGGCTCCGGTGCCCGTCAGTGGGCAGAGCGCACATCGCCCA
CAGTCCCCGAGAAGTTGGGGGGAGGGGTCGGCAATTGATCCGGTGCCTAGAGAAGGTGGCGCGGGGTAAA
CTGGGAAAGTGATGTCGTGTACTGGCTCCGCCTTTTTCCCGAGGGTGGGGGAGAACCGTATATAAGTGCA
GTAGTCGCCGTGAACGTTCTTTTTCGCAACGGGTTTGCCGCCAGAACACAGGCGTACGGCCACCATGAAA
AGGCCGGCGGCCACGAAAAAGGCCGGCCAGGCAAAAAAGAAAAAGGACAAGAAGTACAGCATCGGCCTGG
CCATCGGCACCAACTCTGTGGGCTGGGCCGTGATCACCGACGAGTACAAGGTGCCCAGCAAGAAATTCAA
GGTGCTGGGCAACACCGACCGGCGCAGCATCAAGAAGAACCTGATCGGAGCCCTGCTGTTCGACAGCGGC
GAAACAGCCGAGGCCACCCGGCTGAAGAGAACCGCCAGAACAAGATACACCAGACGGTAAGAACCGGGAT
CTGGCTATCTGGCAGCAGATCTTTCAGCAACGAAGATGGCCCAACGGTGGAACGAACANCTTCCTTTCCA
CNAGAACCGGCAAGAAGTCCTTTCCTGGTGGGAATGAGGGATAAGTAAATCAACGATTCGGCATCCCCAT
TCTTTCCGCGAACCGTCGGAGGAACG
